>Addgene plasmid #116303 | pHAGE-EGFR-S492R | addgene full sequence | sequence record 250478 | Addgene NGS Result
TGGAAGGGCTAATTCACTCCCAAAGAAGACAAGATATCCTTGATCTGTGGATCTACCACACACAAGGCTA
CTTCCCTGATTAGCAGAACTACACACCAGGGCCAGGGGTCAGATATCCACTGACCTTTGGATGGTGCTAC
AAGCTAGTACCAGTTGAGCCAGATAAGGTAGAAGAGGCCAATAAAGGAGAGAACACCAGCTTGTTACACC
CTGTGAGCCTGCATGGGATGGATGACCCGGAGAGAGAAGTGTTAGAGTGGAGGTTTGACAGCCGCCTAGC
ATTTCATCACGTGGCCCGAGAGCTGCATCCGGAGTACTTCAAGAACTGCTGATATCGAGCTTGCTACAAG
GGACTTTCCGCTGGGGACTTTCCAGGGAGGCGTGGCCTGGGCGGGACTGGGGAGTGGCGAGCCCTCAGAT
CCTGCATATAAGCAGCTGCTTTTTGCCTGTACTGGGTCTCTCTGGTTAGACCAGATCTGAGCCTGGGAGC
TCTCTGGCTAACTAGGGAACCCACTGCTTAAGCCTCAATAAAGCTTGCCTTGAGTGCTTCAAGTAGTGTG
TGCCCGTCTGTTGTGTGACTCTGGTAACTAGAGATCCCTCAGACCCTTTTAGTCAGTGTGGAAAATCTCT
AGCAGTGGCGCCCGAACAGGGACTTGAAAGCGAAAGGGAAACCAGAGGAGCTCTCTCGACGCAGGACTCG
GCTTGCTGAAGCGCGCACGGCAAGAGGCGAGGGGCGGCGACTGGTGAGTACGCCAAAAATTTTGACTAGC
GGAGGCTAGAAGGAGAGAGATGGGTGCGAGAGCGTCAGTATTAAGCGGGGGAGAATTAGATCGCGATGGG
AAAAAATTCGGTTAAGGCCAGGGGGAAAGAAAAAATATAAATTAAAACATATAGTATGGGCAAGCAGGGA
GCTAGAACGATTCGCAGTTAATCCTGGCCTGTTAGAAACATCAGAAGGCTGTAGACAAATACTGGGACAG
CTACAACCATCCCTTCAGACAGGATCAGAAGAACTTAGATCATTATATAATACAGTAGCAACCCTCTATT
GTGTGCATCAAAGGATAGAGATAAAAGACACCAAGGAAGCTTTAGACAAGATAGAGGAAGAGCAAAACAA
AAGTAAGACCACCGCACAGCAAGCGGCCGGCCGCTGATCTTCAGACCTGGAGGAGGAGATATGAGGGACA
ATTGGAGAAGTGAATTATATAAATATAAAGTAGTAAAAATTGAACCATTAGGAGTAGCACCCACCAAGGC
AAAGAGAAGAGTGGTGCAGAGAGAAAAAAGAGCAGTGGGAATAGGAGCTTTGTTCCTTGGGTTCTTGGGA
GCAGCAGGAAGCACTATGGGCGCAGCGTCAATGACGCTGACGGTACAGGCCAGACAATTATTGTCTGGTA
TAGTGCAGCAGCAGAACAATTTGCTGAGGGCTATTGAGGCGCAACAGCATCTGTTGCAACTCACAGTCTG
GGGCATCAAGCAGCTCCAGGCAAGAATCCTGGCTGTGGAAAGATACCTAAAGGATCAACAGCTCCTGGGG
ATTTGGGGTTGCTCTGGAAAACTCATTTGCACCACTGCTGTGCCTTGGAATGCTAGTTGGAGTAATAAAT
CTCTGGAACAGATTTGGAATCACACGACCTGGATGGAGTGGGACAGAGAAATTAACAATTACACAAGCTT
AATACACTCCTTAATTGAAGAATCGCAAAACCAGCAAGAAAAGAATGAACAAGAATTATTGGAATTAGAT
AAATGGGCAAGTTTGTGGAATTGGTTTAACATAACAAATTGGCTGTGGTATATAAAATTATTCATAATGA
TAGTAGGAGGCTTGGTAGGTTTAAGAATAGTTTTTGCTGTACTTTCTATAGTGAATAGAGTTAGGCAGGG
ATATTCACCATTATCGTTTCAGACCCACCTCCCAACCCCGAGGGGACCCGACAGGCCCGAAGGAATAGAA
GAAGAAGGTGGAGAGAGAGACAGAGACAGATCCATTCGATTAGTGAACGGATCTCGACGGTATCGCCGAA
TTCACAAATGGCAGTATTCATCCACAATTTTAAAAGAAAAGGGGGGATTGGGGGGTACAGTGCAGGGGAA
AGAATAGTAGACATAATAGCAACAGACATACAAACTAAAGAATTACAAAAACAAATTACAAAAATTCAAA
ATTTTCGGGTTTATTACAGGGACAGCAGAGATCCAGTTTGGACTAGTCGTGAGGCTCCGGTGCCCGTCAG
TGGGCAGAGCGCACATCGCCCACAGTCCCCGAGAAGTTGGGGGGAGGGGTCGGCAATTGAACCGGTGCCT
AGAGAAGGTGGCGCGGGGTAAACTGGGAAAGTGATGTCGTGTACTGGCTCCGCCTTTTTCCCGAGGGTGG
GGGAGAACCGTATATAAGTGCAGTAGTCGCCGTGAACGTTCTTTTTCGCAACGGGTTTGCCGCCAGAACA
CAGGTAAGTGCCGTGTGTGGTTCCCGCGGGCCTGGCCTCTTTACGGGTTATGGCCCTTGCGTGCCTTGAA
TTACTTCCACCTGGCTGCAGTACGTGATTCTTGATCCCGAGCTTCGGGTTGGAAGTGGGTGGGAGAGTTC
GAGGCCTTGCGCTTAAGGAGCCCCTTCGCCTCGTGCTTGAGTTGAGGCCTGGCCTGGGCGCTGGGGCCGC
CGCGTGCGAATCTGGTGGCACCTTCGCGCCTGTCTCGCTGCTTTCGATAAGTCTCTAGCCATTTAAAATT
TTTGATGACCTGCTGCGACGCTTTTTTTCTGGCAAGATAGTCTTGTAAATGCGGGCCAAGATCTGCACAC
TGGTATTTCGGTTTTTGGGGCCGCGGGCGGCGACGGGGCCCGTGCGTCCCAGCGCACATGTTCGGCGAGG
CGGGGCCTGCGAGCGCGGCCACCGAGAATCGGACGGGGGTAGTCTCAAGCTGGCCGGCCTGCTCTGGTGC
CTGGCCTCGCGCCGCCGTGTATCGCCCCGCCCTGGGCGGCAAGGCTGGCCCGGTCGGCACCAGTTGCGTG
AGCGGAAAGATGGCCGCTTCCCGGCCCTGCTGCAGGGAGCTCAAAATGGAGGACGCGGCGCTCGGGAGAG
CGGGCGGGTGAGTCACCCACACAAAGGAAAAGGGCCTTTCCGTCCTCAGCCGTCGCTTCATGTGACTCCA
CGGAGTACCGGGCGCCGTCCAGGCACCTCGATTAGTTCTCGAGCTTTTGGAGTACGTCGTCTTTAGGTTG
GGGGGAGGGGTTTTATGCGATGGAGTTTCCCCACACTGAGTGGGTGGAGACTGAAGTTAGGCCAGCTTGG
CACTTGATGTAATTCTCCTTGGAATTTGCCCTTTTTGAGTTTGGATCTTGGTTCATTCTCAAGCCTCAGA
CAGTGGTTCAAAGTTTTTTTCTTCCATTTCAGGTGTCGTGAAGCGGCCCTGCAGATATCAACAAGTTTGT
ACAAAAAAGCAGGCACCATGCGACCCTCCGGGACGGCCGGGGCAGCGCTCCTGGCGCTGCTGGCTGCGCT
CTGCCCGGCGAGTCGGGCTCTGGAGGAAAAGAAAGTTTGCCAAGGCACGAGTAACAAGCTCACGCAGTTG
GGCACTTTTGAAGATCATTTTCTCAGCCTCCAGAGGATGTTCAATAACTGTGAGGTGGTCCTTGGGAATT
TGGAAATTACCTATGTGCAGAGGAATTATGATCTTTCCTTCTTAAAGACCATCCAGGAGGTGGCTGGTTA
TGTCCTCATTGCCCTCAACACAGTGGAGCGAATTCCTTTGGAAAACCTGCAGATCATCAGAGGAAATATG
TACTACGAAAATTCCTATGCCTTAGCAGTCTTATCTAACTATGATGCAAATAAAACCGGACTGAAGGAGC
TGCCCATGAGAAATTTACAGGAAATCCTGCATGGCGCCGTGCGGTTCAGCAACAACCCTGCCCTGTGCAA
CGTGGAGAGCATCCAGTGGCGGGACATAGTCAGCAGTGACTTTCTCAGCAACATGTCGATGGACTTCCAG
AACCACCTGGGCAGCTGCCAAAAGTGTGATCCAAGCTGTCCCAATGGGAGCTGCTGGGGTGCAGGAGAGG
AGAACTGCCAGAAACTGACCAAAATCATCTGTGCCCAGCAGTGCTCCGGGCGCTGCCGTGGCAAGTCCCC
CAGTGACTGCTGCCACAACCAGTGTGCTGCAGGCTGCACAGGCCCCCGGGAGAGCGACTGCCTGGTCTGC
CGCAAATTCCGAGACGAAGCCACGTGCAAGGACACCTGCCCCCCACTCATGCTCTACAACCCCACCACGT
ACCAGATGGATGTGAACCCCGAGGGCAAATACAGCTTTGGTGCCACCTGCGTGAAGAAGTGTCCCCGTAA
TTATGTGGTGACAGATCACGGCTCGTGCGTCCGAGCCTGTGGGGCCGACAGCTATGAGATGGAGGAAGAC
GGCGTCCGCAAGTGTAAGAAGTGCGAAGGGCCTTGCCGCAAAGTGTGTAACGGAATAGGTATTGGTGAAT
TTAAAGACTCACTCTCCATAAATGCTACGAATATTAAACACTTCAAAAACTGCACCTCCATCAGTGGCGA
TCTCCACATCCTGCCGGTGGCATTTAGGGGTGACTCCTTCACACATACTCCTCCTCTGGATCCACAGGAA
CTGGATATTCTGAAAACCGTAAAGGAAATCACAGGGTTTTTGCTGATTCAGGCTTGGCCTGAAAACAGGA
CGGACCTCCATGCCTTTGAGAACCTAGAAATCATACGCGGCAGGACCAAGCAACATGGTCAGTTTTCTCT
TGCAGTCGTCAGCCTGAACATAACATCCTTGGGATTACGCTCCCTCAAGGAGATAAGTGATGGAGATGTG
ATAATTTCAGGAAACAAAAATTTGTGCTATGCAAATACAATAAACTGGAAAAAACTGTTTGGGACCTCCG
GTCAGAAAACCAAAATTATAAGGAACAGAGGTGAAAACAGCTGCAAGGCCACAGGCCAGGTCTGCCATGC
CTTGTGCTCCCCCGAGGGCTGCTGGGGCCCGGAGCCCAGGGACTGCGTCTCTTGCCGGAATGTCAGCCGA
GGCAGGGAATGCGTGGACAAGTGCAACCTTCTGGAGGGTGAGCCAAGGGAGTTTGTGGAGAACTCTGAGT
GCATACAGTGCCACCCAGAGTGCCTGCCTCAGGCCATGAACATCACCTGCACAGGACGGGGACCAGACAA
CTGTATCCAGTGTGCCCACTACATTGACGGCCCCCACTGCGTCAAGACCTGCCCGGCAGGAGTCATGGGA
GAAAACAACACCCTGGTCTGGAAGTACGCAGACGCCGGCCATGTGTGCCACCTGTGCCATCCAAACTGCA
CCTACGGATGCACTGGGCCAGGTCTTGAAGGCTGTCCAACGAATGGGCCTAAGATCCCGTCCATCGCCAC
TGGGATGGTGGGGGCCCTCCTCTTGCTGCTGGTGGTGGCCCTGGGGATCGGCCTCTTCATGCGAAGGCGC
CACATCGTTCGGAAGCGCACGCTGCGGAGGCTGCTGCAGGAGAGGGAGCTTGTGGAGCCTCTTACACCCA
GT
[981 nt withheld, positions 5533-6513]
TTCTTCAGCAGCCCCTCCACGTCACGGACTCCCCTCCTGAGCTCTCTGAGTGCAACCAGCAACAATTCCA
CCGTGGCTTGCATTGATAGAAATGGGCTGCAAAGCTGTCCCATCAAGGAAGACAGCTTCTTGCAGCGATA
CAGCTCAGACCCCACAGGCGCCTTGACTGAGGACAGCATAGACGACACCTTCCTCCCAGTGCCTGAATAC
ATAAACCAGTCCGTTCCCAAAAGGCCCGCTGGCTCTGTGCAGAATCCTGTCTATCACAATCAGCCTCTGA
ACCCCGCGCCCAGCAGAGACCCACACTACCAGGACCCCCACAGCACTGCAGTGGGCAACCCCGAGTATCT
CAACACTGTCCAGCCCACCTGTGTCAACAGCACATTCGACAGCCCTGCCCACTGGGCCCAGAAAGGCAGC
CACCAAATTAGCCTGGACAACCCTGACTACCAGCAGGACTTCTTTCCCAAGGAAGCCAAGCCAAATGGCA
TCTTTAAGGGCTCCACAGCTGAAAATGCAGAATACCTAAGGGTCGCGCCACAAAGCAGTGAATTTATTGG
AGCATAGAACCCAGCTTTCTTGTACAAAGTGGTGATATCCAATTAACCCTCACTAAAGGGTAAGATTAGA
AGTTAATGAAGAACCCTATAGTGAGTCGTATTACCACCCAACTTTTCTATACAAAGTGGTTGATATCCAG
CACAGTGGCGGCCGCTCGAGTCTAGAGGGCCCGCGGTTCGAAGGTAAGCCTATCCCTAACCCTCTCCTCG
GTCTCGATTCTACGCGTACCGGTTAGTAATGAGATCCCTCCCCCCCCCCTAACGTTACTGGCCGAAGCCG
CTTGGAATAAGGCCGGTGTGCGTTTGTCTATATGTTATTTTCCACCATATTGCCGTCTTTTGGCAATGTG
AGGGCCCGGAAACCTGGCCCTGTCTTCTTGACGAGCATTCCTAGGGGTCTTTCCCCTCTCGCCAAAGGAA
TGCAAGGTCTGTTGAATGTCGTGAAGGAAGCAGTTCCTCTGGAAGCTTCTTGAAGACAAACAACGTCTGT
AGCGACCCTTTGCAGGCAGCGGAACCCCCCACCTGGCGACAGGTGCCTCTGCGGCCAAAAGCCACGTGTA
TAAGATACACCTGCAAAGGCGGCACAACCCCAGTGCCACGTTGTGAGTTGGATAGTTGTGGAAAGAGTCA
AATGGCTCTCCTCAAGCGTATTCAACAAGGGGCTGAAGGATGCCCAGAAGGTACCCCATTGTATGGGATC
TGATCTGGGGCCTCGGTGCACATGCTTTACATGTGTTTAGTCGAGGTTAAAAAAACGTCTAGGCCCCCCG
AACCACGGGGACGTGGTTTTCCTTTGAAAAACACGATGATAATATGGCCACACATATGACCGAGTACAAG
CCCACGGTGCGCCTCGCCACCCGCGACGACGTCCCCAGGGCCGTACGCACCCTCGCCGCCGCGTTCGCCG
ACTACCCCGCCACGCGCCACACCGTCGATCCGGACCGCCACATCGAGCGGGTCACCGAGCTGCAAGAACT
CTTCCTCACGCGCGTCGGGCTCGACATCGGCAAGGTGTGGGTCGCGGACGACGGCGCCGCGGTGGCGGTC
TGGACCACGCCGGAGAGCGTCGAAGCGGGGGCGGTGTTCGCCGAGATCGGCCCGCGCATGGCCGAGTTGA
GCGGTTCCCGGCTGGCCGCGCAGCAACAGATGGAAGGCCTCCTGGCGCCGCACCGGCCCAAGGAGCCCGC
GTGGTTCCTGGCCACCGTCGGCGTCTCGCCCGACCACCAGGGCAAGGGTCTGGGCAGCGCCGTCGTGCTC
CCCGGAGTGGAGGCGGCCGAGCGCGCCGGGGTGCCCGCCTTCCTGGAGACCTCCGCGCCCCGCAACCTCC
CCTTCTACGAGCGGCTCGGCTTCACCGTCACCGCCGACGTCGAGGTGCCCGAAGGACCGCGCACCTGGTG
CATGACCCGCAAGCCCGGTGCCTAAATCGATAGATCCTAATCAACCTCTGGATTACAAAATTTGTGAAAG
ATTGACTGGTATTCTTAACTATGTTGCTCCTTTTACGCTATGTGGATACGCTGCTTTAATGCCTTTGTAT
CATGCTATTGCTTCCCGTATGGCTTTCATTTTCTCCTCCTTGTATAAATCCTGGTTGCTGTCTCTTTATG
AGGAGTTGTGGCCCGTTGTCAGGCAACGTGGCGTGGTGTGCACTGTGTTTGCTGACGCAACCCCCACTGG
TTGGGGCATTGCCACCACCTGTCAGCTCCTTTCCGGGACTTTCGCTTTCCCCCTCCCTATTGCCACGGCG
GAACTCATCGCCGCCTGCCTTGCCCGCTGCTGGACAGGGGCTCGGCTGTTGGGCACTGACAATTCCGTGG
TGTTGTCGGGGAAATCATCGTCCTTTCCTTGGCTGCTCGCCTGTGTTGCCACCTGGATTCTGCGCGGGAC
GTCCTTCTGCTACGTCCCTTCGGCCCTCAATCCAGCGGACCTTCCTTCCCGCGGCCTGCTGCCGGCTCTG
CGGCCTCTTCCGCGTCTTCGCCTTCGCCCTCAGACGAGTCGGATCTCCCTTTGGGCCGCCTCCCCGCCTG
AGATCCTTTAAGACCAATGACTTACAAGGCAGCTGTAGATCTTAGCCACTTTTTAAAAGAAAAGGGGGGA
CTGGAAGGGCTAATTCACTCCCAACGAAGACAAGATCTGCTTTTTGCTTGTACTGGGTCTCTCTGGTTAG
ACCAGATCTGAGCCTGGGAGCTCTCTGGCTAACTAGGGAACCCACTGCTTAAGCCTCAATAAAGCTTGCC
TTGAGTGCTTCAAGTAGTGTGTGCCCGTCTGTTGTGTGACTCTGGTAACTAGAGATCCCTCAGACCCTTT
TAGTCAGTGTGGAAAATCTCTAGCAGTAGTAGTTCATGTCATCTTATTATTCAGTATTTATAACTTGCAA
AGAAATGAATATCAGAGAGTGAGAGGCCCGGGTTAATTAAGGAAAGGGCTAGATCATTCTTGAAGACGAA
AGGGCCTCGTGATACGCCTATTTTTATAGGTTAATGTCATGATAATAATGGTTTCTTAGACGTCAGGTGG
CACTTTTCGGGGAAATGTGCGCGGAACCCCTATTTGTTTATTTTTCTAAATACATTCAAATATGTATCCG
CTCATGAGACAATAACCCTGATAAATGCTTCAATAATATTGAAAAAGGAAGAGTATGAGTATTCAACATT
TCCGTGTCGCCCTTATTCCCTTTTTTGCGGCATTTTGCCTTCCTGTTTTTGCTCACCCAGAAACGCTGGT
GAAAGTAAAAGATGCTGAAGATCAGTTGGGTGCACGAGTGGGTTACATCGAACTGGATCTCAACAGCGGT
AAGATCCTTGAGAGTTTTCGCCCCGAAGAACGTTTTCCAATGATGAGCACTTTTAAAGTTCTGCTATGTG
GCGCGGTATTATCCCGTGTTGACGCCGGGCAAGAGCAACTCGGTCGCCGCATACACTATTCTCAGAATGA
CTTGGTTGAGTACTCACCAGTCACAGAAAAGCATCTTACGGATGGCATGACAGTAAGAGAATTATGCAGT
GCTGCCATAACCATGAGTGATAACACTGCGGCCAACTTACTTCTGACAACGATCGGAGGACCGAAGGAGC
TAACCGCTTTTTTGCACAACATGGGGGATCATGTAACTCGCCTTGATCGTTGGGAACCGGAGCTGAATGA
AGCCATACCAAACGACGAGCGTGACACCACGATGCCTGTAGCAATGGCAACAACGTTGCGCAAACTATTA
ACTGGCGAACTACTTACTCTAGCTTCCCGGCAACAATTAATAGACTGGATGGAGGCGGATAAAGTTGCAG
GACCACTTCTGCGCTCGGCCCTTCCGGCTGGCTGGTTTATTGCTGATAAATCTGGAGCCGGTGAGCGTGG
GTCTCGCGGTATCATTGCAGCACTGGGGCCAGATGGTAAGCCCTCCCGTATCGTAGTTATCTACACGACG
GGGAGTCAGGCAACTATGGATGAACGAAATAGACAGATCGCTGAGATAGGTGCCTCACTGATTAAGCATT
GGTAACTGTCAGACCAAGTTTACTCATATATACTTTAGATTGATTTAAAACTTCATTTTTAATTTAAAAG
GATCTAGGTGAAGATCCTTTTTGATAATCTCATGACCAAAATCCCTTAACGTGAGTTTTCGTTCCACTGA
GCGTCAGACCCCGTAGAAAAGATCAAAGGATCTTCTTGAGATCCTTTTTTTCTGCGCGTAATCTGCTGCT
TGCAAACAAAAAAACCACCGCTACCAGCGGTGGTTTGTTTGCCGGATCAAGAGCTACCAACTCTTTTTCC
GAAGGTAACTGGCTTCAGCAGAGCGCAGATACCAAATACTGTTCTTCTAGTGTAGCCGTAGTTAGGCCAC
CACTTCAAGAACTCTGTAGCACCGCCTACATACCTCGCTCTGCTAATCCTGTTACCAGTGGCTGCTGCCA
GTGGCGATAAGTCGTGTCTTACCGGGTTGGACTCAAGACGATAGTTACCGGATAAGGCGCAGCGGTCGGG
CTGAACGGGGGGTTCGTGCACACAGCCCAGCTTGGAGCGAACGACCTACACCGAACTGAGATACCTACAG
CGTGAGCTATGAGAAAGCGCCACGCTTCCCGAAGGGAGAAAGGCGGACAGGTATCCGGTAAGCGGCAGGG
TCGGAACAGGAGAGCGCACGAGGGAGCTTCCAGGGGGAAACGCCTGGTATCTTTATAGTCCTGTCGGGTT
TCGCCACCTCTGACTTGAGCGTCGATTTTTGTGATGCTCGTCAGGGGGGCGGAGCCTATGGAAAAACGCC
AGCAACGCGGCCTTTTTACGGTTCCTGGCCTTTTGCTGGCCTTTTGCTCACATGTTCTTTCCTGCGTTAT
CCCCTGATTCTGTGGATAACCGTATTACCGCCTTTGAGTGAGCTGATACCGCTCGCCGCAGCCGAACGAC
CGAGCGCAGCGAGTCAGTGAGCGAGGAAGCGGAAGAGCGCCCAATACGCAAACCGCCTCTCCCCGCGCGT
TGGCCGATTCATTAATGCAGCAAGCTCATGGCTGACTAATTTTTTTTATTTATGCAGAGGCCGAGGCCGC
CTCGGCCTCTGAGCTATTCCAGAAGTAGTGAGGAGGCTTTTTTGGAGGCCTAGGCTTTTGCAAAAAGCTC
CCCGTGGCACGACAGGTTTCCCGACTGGAAAGCGGGCAGTGAGCGCAACGCAATTAATGTGAGTTAGCTC
ACTCATTAGGCACCCCAGGCTTTACACTTTATGCTTCCGGCTCGTATGTTGTGTGGAATTGTGAGCGGAT
AACAATTTCACACAGGAAACAGCTATGACATGATTACGAATTTCACAAATAAAGCATTTTTTTCACTGCA
TTCTAGTTGTGGTTTGTCCAAACTCATCAATGTATCTTATCATGTCTGGATCAACTGGATAACTCAAGCT
AACCAAAATCATCCCAAACTTCCCACCCCATACCCTATTACCACTGCCAATTACCTGTGGTTTCATTTAC
TCTAAACCTGTGATTCCTCTGAATTATTTTCATTTTAAAGAAATTGTATTTGTTAAATATGTACTACAAA
CTTAGTAGT
Features (pLannotate 1.2.2; 30 found; start..end, strand, type, name):
    377..634     +  LTR            5' LTR (truncated): truncated 5' long terminal repeat (LTR) from HIV-1
    681..806     +  misc_feature   HIV-1 Ψ: packaging signal of human immunodeficiency virus type 1
    790..1128    +  CDS            HIV-1 gag (fragment): gag protein from human immunodeficiency virus 1; gag
   1303..1536    +  misc_feature   RRE: The Rev response element (RRE) of HIV-1 allows for Rev-dependent mRNA export from the nucleus to the cytoplasm.
   1913..2013    +  CDS            Rev (fragment): human immunodeficiency virus 1 (HIV-1) Rev protein; rev; enhances nuclear export of unspliced and incompletely spliced viral mRNAs
   2058..2175    +  misc_feature   cPPT/CTS: central polypurine tract and central termination sequence of HIV-1
   2223..3401    +  promoter       EF-1α promoter: strong constitutive promoter for human elongation factor EF-1α
   3422..3442    +  protein_bind   attB1: mutant version of attB; core recombination site for the Gateway® BP reaction BP Clonase™
   3448..7078    +  CDS            EGFR (fragment) (sequence partly withheld): precursor of human epidermal growth factor receptor
   7082..7106    -  protein_bind   attB2: mutant version of attB; recombination site for the Gateway® BP reaction BP Clonase™
   7114..7132    +  promoter       T3 promoter: promoter for bacteriophage T3 RNA polymerase
   7158..7176    -  promoter       T7 promoter: promoter for bacteriophage T7 RNA polymerase
   7182..7200    -  protein_bind   attB4 (fragment): mutant version of attB; core recombination site for the Gateway® BP reaction BP Clonase™
   7256..7297    +  CDS            V5 tag: epitope tag from simian virus 5
   7423..7885    +  misc_feature   IRES: internal ribosome entry site (IRES) of the encephalomyocarditis virus (EMCV)
   7899..8496    +  CDS            PuroR (fragment): puromycin N-acetyltransferase; pac from Streptomyces; confers resistance to puromycin
   8512..9100    +  misc_feature   WPRE: woodchuck hepatitis virus posttranscriptional regulatory element
   9108..9173    +  CDS            nef (fragment): NEF_HV1Z2 - Experimental evidence at protein level: Swiss-Prot protein existence level 1. Extracellular Nef protein targets CD4(+) T-lymphocytes for apoptosis by interacting with CXCR4 surface receptors. From Human immunodeficiency virus type 1 group M subtype D (isolate Z2/CDC-Z34) (HIV-1).
   9175..9408    +  LTR            3' LTR (ΔU3): self-inactivating 3' long terminal repeat (LTR) from HIV-1
   9613..9717    +  promoter       AmpR promoter: bla
   9718..10578   +  CDS            AmpR: β-lactamase; bla; confers resistance to ampicillin, carbenicillin, and related antibiotics
  10749..11337   +  rep_origin     ori: high-copy-number ColE1/pMB1/pBR322/pUC origin of replication
  11520..11574   +  CDS            lacI (fragment): lac repressor; lacI; The lac repressor binds to the lac operator to inhibit transcription in E. coli. This inhibition can be relieved by adding lactose or isopropyl-β-D-thiogalactopyranoside (IPTG).
  11580..11673   +  rep_origin     SV40 ori (fragment): SV40 origin of replication
  11698..11735   +  CDS            lacI (fragment): lac repressor; lacI; The lac repressor binds to the lac operator to inhibit transcription in E. coli. This inhibition can be relieved by adding lactose or isopropyl-β-D-thiogalactopyranoside (IPTG).
  11748..11769   +  protein_bind   CAP binding site: CAP binding activates transcription in the presence of cAMP. E. coli catabolite activator protein
  11784..11814   +  promoter       lac promoter: promoter for the E. coli lac operon
  11818..11840   +  protein_bind   lac operator (fragment): The lac repressor binds to the lac operator to inhibit transcription in E. coli. This inhibition can be relieved by adding lactose or isopropyl-β-D-thiogalactopyranoside (IPTG). lac repressor encoded by lacI
  11872..11955   +  polyA_signal   SV40 poly(A) signal (fragment): SV40 polyadenylation signal
  12122..329     +  CDS            nef (fragment) (across the origin): NEF_HV1BR - Experimental evidence at protein level: Swiss-Prot protein existence level 1. Extracellular Nef protein targets CD4(+) T-lymphocytes for apoptosis by interacting with CXCR4 surface receptors (PubMed:14990729). From Human immunodeficiency virus type 1 group M subtype B (isolate BRU/LAI) (HIV-1).
