[The description below was written by a language model from this plasmid's Addgene catalogue record and pLannotate feature annotations shown in this document.]
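Description:
pHAGE-EGFR-S492R is an HIV-1-based lentiviral expression plasmid of about 12.1 kb, built on the pHAGE backbone to deliver a mutant human epidermal growth factor receptor into mammalian cells. In bacteria it is maintained through a high-copy ColE1/pUC-type origin and selected with ampicillin via the β-lactamase gene. The viral portion carries a truncated 5' LTR, the Ψ packaging signal with an adjoining gag fragment, the Rev response element for Rev-dependent nuclear export of the genomic RNA, and the cPPT/CTS element that aids nuclear import. It ends in a ΔU3 self-inactivating 3' LTR, which disables LTR promoter activity after integration. Because no intact viral structural or enzymatic genes are annotated, packaging functions would have to be provided in trans.

The payload is the human EGFR coding sequence carrying the S492R substitution. It was introduced by Gateway recombination and is therefore flanked by attB1 and attB2 sites, downstream of the strong constitutive EF-1α promoter. After the insert come short T3 and T7 promoter sequences, an attB4 remnant and a V5 epitope tag. The record does not indicate whether the tag is read in frame with EGFR. An EMCV IRES then drives puromycin N-acetyltransferase from the same transcript, so transduced cells can be selected with puromycin, and a WPRE enhances transcript expression. The remaining lac, SV40 and nef fragments appear to be backbone remnants. The construct was deposited in connection with a large-scale study on functional annotation of somatic cancer mutations, and its stated purpose is lentiviral expression of EGFR S492R.
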