Addgene plasmid #116303: pHAGE-EGFR-S492R
Purpose: Lentiviral expression of EGFR S492R
Depositing lab: Gordon Mills & Kenneth Scott. Depositing organization: Baylor College of Medicine. Publication: Systematic Functional Annotation of Somatic Mutations in Cancer. Ng PK, Li J, Jeong KJ, Shao S, Chen H, Tsang YH, Sengupta S, Wang Z, Bhavana VH, Tran R, Soewito S, Minussi DC, Moreno D, Kong K, Dogruluk T, Lu H, Gao J, Tokheim C, Zhou DC, Johnson AM, Zeng J, Ip CKM, Ju Z, Wester M, Yu S, Li Y, Vellano CP, Schultz N, Karchin R, Ding L, Lu Y, Cheung LWT, Chen K, Shaw KR, Meric-Bernstam F, Scott KL, Yi S, Sahni N, Liang H, Mills GB. Cancer Cell. 2018 Mar 12;33(3):450-462.e10. doi: 10.1016/j.ccell.2018.01.021. PubMed 29533785.
Backbone
  Vector backbone: pHAGE
  Vector type: Lentiviral
Growth in bacteria
  Bacterial resistance: Ampicillin, 100 μg/mL
  Growth temperature: 37°C
  Growth strain: Stbl3
  Copy number: High Copy
Gene/Insert
  Gene/Insert name: EGFR
  Species: H. sapiens (human)
  Mutation: S492R
  Entrez Gene: EGFR (a.k.a. ERBB, ERBB1, ERRP, HER1, NISBD2, NNCIS, PIG61, mENA)
  Cloning method: Gateway Cloning
Terms and licenses: Academic/Nonprofit Terms; Industry Terms: Not Available to Industry
How to cite: pHAGE-EGFR-S492R was a gift from Gordon Mills & Kenneth Scott (Addgene plasmid # 116303 ; http://n2t.net/addgene:116303 ; RRID:Addgene_116303)
