>Addgene plasmid #116303 | pHAGE-EGFR-S492R | depositor partial sequence | sequence record 219177 | insert
ATGCGACCCTCCGGGACGGCCGGGGCAGCGCTCCTGGCGCTGCTGGCTGCGCTCTGCCCGGCGAGTCGGG
CTCTGGAGGAAAAGAAAGTTTGCCAAGGCACGAGTAACAAGCTCACGCAGTTGGGCACTTTTGAAGATCA
TTTTCTCAGCCTCCAGAGGATGTTCAATAACTGTGAGGTGGTCCTTGGGAATTTGGAAATTACCTATGTG
CAGAGGAATTATGATCTTTCCTTCTTAAAGACCATCCAGGAGGTGGCTGGTTATGTCCTCATTGCCCTCA
ACACAGTGGAGCGAATTCCTTTGGAAAACCTGCAGATCATCAGAGGAAATATGTACTACGAAAATTCCTA
TGCCTTAGCAGTCTTATCTAACTATGATGCAAATAAAACCGGACTGAAGGAGCTGCCCATGAGAAATTTA
CAGGAAATCCTGCATGGCGCCGTGCGGTTCAGCAACAACCCTGCCCTGTGCAACGTGGAGAGCATCCAGT
GGCGGGACATAGTCAGCAGTGACTTTCTCAGCAACATGTCGATGGACTTCCAGAACCACCTGGGCAGCTG
CCAAAAGTGTGATCCAAGCTGTCCCAATGGGAGCTGCTGGGGTGCAGGAGAGGAGAACTGCCAGAAACTG
ACCAAAATCATCTGTGCCCAGCAGTGCTCCGGGCGCTGCCGTGGCAAGTCCCCCAGTGACTGCTGCCACA
ACCAGTGTGCTGCAGGCTGCACAGGCCCCCGGGAGAGCGACTGCCTGGTCTGCCGCAAATTCCGAGACGA
AGCCACGTGCAAGGACACCTGCCCCCCACTCATGCTCTACAACCCCACCACGTACCAGATGGATGTGAAC
CCCGAGGGCAAATACAGCTTTGGTGCCACCTGCGTGAAGAAGTGTCCCCGTAATTATGTGGTGACAGATC
ACGGCTCGTGCGTCCGAGCCTGTGGGGCCGACAGCTATGAGATGGAGGAAGACGGCGTCCGCAAGTGTAA
GAAGTGCGAAGGGCCTTGCCGCAAAGTGTGTAACGGAATAGGTATTGGTGAATTTAAAGACTCACTCTCC
ATAAATGCTACGAATATTAAACACTTCAAAAACTGCACCTCCATCAGTGGCGATCTCCACATCCTGCCGG
TGGCATTTAGGGGTGACTCCTTCACACATACTCCTCCTCTGGATCCACAGGAACTGGATATTCTGAAAAC
CGTAAAGGAAATCACAGGGTTTTTGCTGATTCAGGCTTGGCCTGAAAACAGGACGGACCTCCATGCCTTT
GAGAACCTAGAAATCATACGCGGCAGGACCAAGCAACATGGTCAGTTTTCTCTTGCAGTCGTCAGCCTGA
ACATAACATCCTTGGGATTACGCTCCCTCAAGGAGATAAGTGATGGAGATGTGATAATTTCAGGAAACAA
AAATTTGTGCTATGCAAATACAATAAACTGGAAAAAACTGTTTGGGACCTCCGGTCAGAAAACCAAAATT
ATAAGGAACAGAGGTGAAAACAGCTGCAAGGCCACAGGCCAGGTCTGCCATGCCTTGTGCTCCCCCGAGG
GCTGCTGGGGCCCGGAGCCCAGGGACTGCGTCTCTTGCCGGAATGTCAGCCGAGGCAGGGAATGCGTGGA
CAAGTGCAACCTTCTGGAGGGTGAGCCAAGGGAGTTTGTGGAGAACTCTGAGTGCATACAGTGCCACCCA
GAGTGCCTGCCTCAGGCCATGAACATCACCTGCACAGGACGGGGACCAGACAACTGTATCCAGTGTGCCC
ACTACATTGACGGCCCCCACTGCGTCAAGACCTGCCCGGCAGGAGTCATGGGAGAAAACAACACCCTGGT
CTGGAAGTACGCAGACGCCGGCCATGTGTGCCACCTGTGCCATCCAAACTGCACCTACGGATGCACTGGG
CCAGGTCTTGAAGGCTGTCCAACGAATGGGCCTAAGATCCCGTCCATCGCCACTGGGATGGTGGGGGCCC
TCCTCTTGCTGCTGGTGGTGGCCCTGGGGATCGGCCTCTTCATGCGAAGGCGCCACATCGTTCGGAAGCG
CACGCTGCGGAGGCTGCTGCAGGAGAGGGAGCTTGTGGAGCCTCTTACACCCAGT
[981 nt withheld, positions 2086-3066]
TTCTTCAGCAGCCCCTCCACGTCACGGACTCCCCTCCTGAGCTCTCTGAGTGCAACCAGCAACAATTCCA
CCGTGGCTTGCATTGATAGAAATGGGCTGCAAAGCTGTCCCATCAAGGAAGACAGCTTCTTGCAGCGATA
CAGCTCAGACCCCACAGGCGCCTTGACTGAGGACAGCATAGACGACACCTTCCTCCCAGTGCCTGAATAC
ATAAACCAGTCCGTTCCCAAAAGGCCCGCTGGCTCTGTGCAGAATCCTGTCTATCACAATCAGCCTCTGA
ACCCCGCGCCCAGCAGAGACCCACACTACCAGGACCCCCACAGCACTGCAGTGGGCAACCCCGAGTATCT
CAACACTGTCCAGCCCACCTGTGTCAACAGCACATTCGACAGCCCTGCCCACTGGGCCCAGAAAGGCAGC
CACCAAATTAGCCTGGACAACCCTGACTACCAGCAGGACTTCTTTCCCAAGGAAGCCAAGCCAAATGGCA
TCTTTAAGGGCTCCACAGCTGAAAATGCAGAATACCTAAGGGTCGCGCCACAAAGCAGTGAATTTATTGG
AGCATGA
